Addgene plasmid #193332: pBS-TRE-mTagBFP2-WPRE
Purpose: Expresses mTagBFP2 under the TRE promoter in mammalian cells
Depositing lab: Takeshi Imai. Publication: Automated neuronal reconstruction with super-multicolour Tetbow labelling and threshold-based clustering of colour hues. Leiwe MN, Fujimoto S, Baba T, Moriyasu D, Saha B, Sakaguchi R, Inagaki S, Imai T. Nat Commun. 2024 Jun 25;15(1):5279. doi: 10.1038/s41467-024-49455-y. PubMed 38918382.
Backbone
  Vector backbone: pBluescript SK(+)
  Backbone manufacturer: Stratagene
  Total vector size (bp): 4747
  Modifications to backbone: An Xho-Xho fragment containing TRE-SV40 poly A was transferred from pTRE-Tight (Clontech). WPRE was also inserted between a NotI site (not destroyed)
  Vector type: Mammalian Expression
Growth in bacteria
  Bacterial resistance: Ampicillin, 100 μg/mL
  Growth temperature: 37°C
  Growth strain: DH5alpha
  Copy number: High Copy
Gene/Insert
  Gene/Insert name: mTagBFP2
  Species: Modified fluorescent protein
  Insert size (bp): 714
  Mutation: A XhoI site in the coding sequence is silenced
  Promoter: TRE
  Cloning method: Restriction Enzyme; 5′ cloning site EcoRI (unknown if destroyed); 3′ cloning site NotI (unknown if destroyed)
  Sequencing primers: 5′ ATGTCGAGGTAGGCGTGTAC; 3′ WPRE-R
Resource information
  A portion of this plasmid was derived from a plasmid made by: TagBFP gene was purchased from Evrogen
Terms and licenses: Academic/Nonprofit Terms; Industry Terms: Not Available to Industry
Depositor comments: Please visit https://www.biorxiv.org/content/10.1101/2022.10.20.512984v1 for bioRxiv preprint.
How to cite: pBS-TRE-mTagBFP2-WPRE was a gift from Takeshi Imai (Addgene plasmid # 193332 ; http://n2t.net/addgene:193332 ; RRID:Addgene_193332)
