[The description below was written by a language model from this plasmid's Addgene catalogue record and pLannotate feature annotations shown in this document.]
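Description:
pBS-TRE-mTagBFP2-WPRE is a mammalian expression plasmid of about 4.7 kb built on the pBluescript SK(+) phagemid backbone. It is propagated in E. coli as a high-copy plasmid through a ColE1/pUC-type origin and selected with ampicillin via the β-lactamase gene and its native promoter. The backbone also retains the f1 origin, flanking T7 and T3 promoters, and remnants of the lac promoter/operator and lacZα region, which are interrupted by the inserted cassette and play no role in mammalian expression.

The expression cassette was assembled by moving a TRE–SV40 poly(A) fragment from pTRE-Tight into the backbone and adding a WPRE. Transcription is driven by the tight TRE promoter, which consists of seven tet operator repeats upstream of a minimal CMV promoter. Expression therefore depends on a tetracycline-controlled transactivator (tTA or rtTA), which this plasmid does not encode and which must be supplied from elsewhere. The promoter drives the 714 bp coding sequence of mTagBFP2, a monomeric, rapidly maturing blue fluorescent protein derived from Entacmaea quadricolor. An internal XhoI site in this sequence has been removed by a silent change. Downstream, the woodchuck hepatitis virus posttranscriptional regulatory element enhances transcript stability and expression, and the SV40 polyadenylation signal terminates the message. The short annotated large T antigen fragment is simply part of that SV40-derived region.

The associated publication describes super-multicolour Tetbow labelling. This suggests the plasmid serves as one colour component among several TRE-driven fluorescent protein vectors, co-delivered with a transactivator to give neurons distinct colour hues for automated reconstruction.
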