Features (pLannotate 1.2.2; 16 found; start..end, strand, type, name):
     30..458     -  rep_origin     f1 ori (sequence partly withheld): f1 bacteriophage origin of replication; arrow indicates direction of (+) strand synthesis
    463..618     -  CDS            lacZα (fragment): LacZα fragment of β-galactosidase; lacZ fragment
    626..644     +  promoter       T7 promoter: promoter for bacteriophage T7 RNA polymerase
    653..965     +  promoter       tight TRE promoter: Tet-responsive promoter PTight, consisting of seven tet operator sequences followed by the minimal CMV promoter
    982..1692    +  CDS            mTagBFP2: mTagBFP2 is a basic (constitutively fluorescent) blue fluorescent protein published in 2011, derived from Entacmaea quadricolor. It is reported to be a very rapidly-maturing monomer with very low acid sensitivity.
   1714..2302    +  misc_feature   WPRE: woodchuck hepatitis virus posttranscriptional regulatory element
   2357..2440    +  CDS            large T antigen (fragment): large T antigen from SV40 (simian virus 40)
   2463..2544    +  polyA_signal   SV40 poly(A) signal: SV40 polyadenylation signal
   2558..2576    -  promoter       T3 promoter: promoter for bacteriophage T3 RNA polymerase
   2621..2637    -  protein_bind   lac operator: The lac repressor binds to the lac operator to inhibit transcription in E. coli. This inhibition can be relieved by adding lactose or isopropyl-β-D-thiogalactopyranoside (IPTG). lac repressor encoded by lacI
   2645..2675    -  promoter       lac promoter: promoter for the E. coli lac operon
   2690..2711    -  protein_bind   CAP binding site: CAP binding activates transcription in the presence of cAMP. E. coli catabolite activator protein
   2724..2816    -  CDS            lacI (fragment): lac repressor; lacI; The lac repressor binds to the lac operator to inhibit transcription in E. coli. This inhibition can be relieved by adding lactose or isopropyl-β-D-thiogalactopyranoside (IPTG).
   2999..3587    -  rep_origin     ori: high-copy-number ColE1/pMB1/pBR322/pUC origin of replication
   3758..4618    -  CDS            AmpR: β-lactamase; bla; confers resistance to ampicillin, carbenicillin, and related antibiotics
   4619..4723    -  promoter       AmpR promoter: bla
>Addgene plasmid #193332 | pBS-TRE-mTagBFP2-WPRE | addgene full sequence | sequence record 394052 | Addgene NGS Result
CTAAATTGTAAGCGTTAATATTTTGTTAAAATTCGCGTTAAATTTTTGTTAAATCAGCTCATTTTTTAAC
CAATAGGCCGAAATCGGCAAAATCCCTTATAAATCAAAAGAATAGACCGAGATAGGGT
[37 nt withheld, positions 129-165]
AAAGAACGTGGACTCCAACGTCAAAGG
[49 nt withheld, positions 193-241]
T
[91 nt withheld, positions 243-333]
G
[124 nt withheld, positions 335-458]
CCCATTCGCCATTCAGGCTGCGCAACTGTTGGGAAGGGCGATCGGTGCGGGCCTCTTCGCTATTACGCCA
GCTGGCGAAAGGGGGATGTGCTGCAAGGCGATTAAGTTGGGTAACGCCAGGGTTTTCCCAGTCACGACGT
TGTAAAACGACGGCCAGTGAGCGCGCGTAATACGACTCACTATAGGGCGAATTGGTTTACTCCCTATCAG
TGATAGAGAACGTATGTCGAGTTTACTCCCTATCAGTGATAGAGAACGATGTCGAGTTTACTCCCTATCA
GTGATAGAGAACGTATGTCGAGTTTACTCCCTATCAGTGATAGAGAACGTATGTCGAGTTTACTCCCTAT
CAGTGATAGAGAACGTATGTCGAGTTTATCCCTATCAGTGATAGAGAACGTATGTCGAGTTTACTCCCTA
TCAGTGATAGAGAACGTATGTCGAGGTAGGCGTGTACGGTGGGAGGCCTATATAAGCAGAGCTCGTTTAG
TGAACCGTCAGATCGCCTGGAGAATTCGCCACCATGGTGAGCAAGGGCGAGGAGCTGATTAAGGAGAACA
TGCACATGAAGCTGTACATGGAGGGCACCGTGGACAACCATCACTTCAAGTGCACATCCGAGGGCGAAGG
CAAGCCCTACGAGGGCACCCAGACCATGAGAATCAAGGTGGTCGAGGGCGGCCCTCTCCCCTTCGCCTTC
GACATCCTGGCTACTAGCTTCCTCTACGGCAGCAAGACCTTCATCAACCACACCCAGGGCATCCCCGACT
TCTTCAAGCAGTCCTTCCCTGAGGGCTTCACATGGGAGAGAGTCACCACATACGAAGACGGGGGCGTGCT
GACCGCTACCCAGGACACCAGCCTCCAGGACGGCTGCCTCATCTACAACGTCAAGATCAGAGGGGTGAAC
TTCACATCCAACGGCCCTGTGATGCAGAAGAAAACACTCGGCTGGGAGGCCTTCACCGAGACGCTGTACC
CCGCTGACGGCGGCCTGGAAGGCAGAAACGACATGGCCCTGAAGCTCGTGGGCGGGAGCCATCTGATCGC
AAACGCCAAGACCACATATAGATCCAAGAAACCCGCTAAGAACCTCAAGATGCCTGGCGTCTACTATGTG
GACTACAGACTGGAAAGAATCAAGGAGGCCAACAACGAGACCTACGTCGAGCAGCACGAGGTGGCAGTGG
CCAGATACTGCGACCTCCCTAGCAAACTGGGGCACAAGCTCAATTAAGCGGCCGCGCTTATCGATAATCA
ACCTCTGGATTACAAAATTTGTGAAAGATTGACTGGTATTCTTAACTATGTTGCTCCTTTTACGCTATGT
GGATACGCTGCTTTAATGCCTTTGTATCATGCTATTGCTTCCCGTATGGCTTTCATTTTCTCCTCCTTGT
ATAAATCCTGGTTGCTGTCTCTTTATGAGGAGTTGTGGCCCGTTGTCAGGCAACGTGGCGTGGTGTGCAC
TGTGTTTGCTGACGCAACCCCCACTGGTTGGGGCATTGCCACCACCTGTCAGCTCCTTTCCGGGACTTTC
GCTTTCCCCCTCCCTATTGCCACGGCGGAACTCATCGCCGCCTGCCTTGCCCGCTGCTGGACAGGGGCTC
GGCTGTTGGGCACTGACAATTCCGTGGTGTTGTCGGGGAAATCATCGTCCTTTCCTTGGCTGCTCGCCTG
TGTTGCCACCTGGATTCTGCGCGGGACGTCCTTCTGCTACGTCCCTTCGGCCCTCAATCCAGCGGACCTT
CCTTCCCGCGGCCTGCTGCCGGCTCTGCGGCCTCTTCCGCGTCTTCGCCTTCGCCCTCAGACGAGTCGGA
TCTCCCTTTGGGCCGCCTCCCCGCATCGATACCGTCGACGCGGCCGCATCGATAAGCTTGTCGACGATAT
CTCTAGAGGATCATAATCAGCCATACCACATTTGTAGAGGTTTTACTTGCTTTAAAAAACCTCCCACACC
TCCCCCTGAACCTGAAACATAAAATGAATGCAATTGTTGTTGTTAACTTGTTTATTGCAGCTTATAATGG
TTACAAATAAAGCAATAGCATCACAAATTTCACAAATAAAGCATTTTTTTCACTGCCCAGCTTTTGTTCC
CTTTAGTGAGGGTTAATTGCGCGCTTGGCGTAATCATGGTCATAGCTGTTTCCTGTGTGAAATTGTTATC
CGCTCACAATTCCACACAACATACGAGCCGGAAGCATAAAGTGTAAAGCCTGGGGTGCCTAATGAGTGAG
CTAACTCACATTAATTGCGTTGCGCTCACTGCCCGCTTTCCAGTCGGGAAACCTGTCGTGCCAGCTGCAT
TAATGAATCGGCCAACGCGCGGGGAGAGGCGGTTTGCGTATTGGGCGCTCTTCCGCTTCCTCGCTCACTG
ACTCGCTGCGCTCGGTCGTTCGGCTGCGGCGAGCGGTATCAGCTCACTCAAAGGCGGTAATACGGTTATC
CACAGAATCAGGGGATAACGCAGGAAAGAACATGTGAGCAAAAGGCCAGCAAAAGGCCAGGAACCGTAAA
AAGGCCGCGTTGCTGGCGTTTTTCCATAGGCTCCGCCCCCCTGACGAGCATCACAAAAATCGACGCTCAA
GTCAGAGGTGGCGAAACCCGACAGGACTATAAAGATACCAGGCGTTTCCCCCTGGAAGCTCCCTCGTGCG
CTCTCCTGTTCCGACCCTGCCGCTTACCGGATACCTGTCCGCCTTTCTCCCTTCGGGAAGCGTGGCGCTT
TCTCATAGCTCACGCTGTAGGTATCTCAGTTCGGTGTAGGTCGTTCGCTCCAAGCTGGGCTGTGTGCACG
AACCCCCCGTTCAGCCCGACCGCTGCGCCTTATCCGGTAACTATCGTCTTGAGTCCAACCCGGTAAGACA
CGACTTATCGCCACTGGCAGCAGCCACTGGTAACAGGATTAGCAGAGCGAGGTATGTAGGCGGTGCTACA
GAGTTCTTGAAGTGGTGGCCTAACTACGGCTACACTAGAAGAACAGTATTTGGTATCTGCGCTCTGCTGA
AGCCAGTTACCTTCGGAAAAAGAGTTGGTAGCTCTTGATCCGGCAAACAAACCACCGCTGGTAGCGGTGG
TTTTTTTGTTTGCAAGCAGCAGATTACGCGCAGAAAAAAAGGATCTCAAGAAGATCCTTTGATCTTTTCT
ACGGGGTCTGACGCTCAGTGGAACGAAAACTCACGTTAAGGGATTTTGGTCATGAGATTATCAAAAAGGA
TCTTCACCTAGATCCTTTTAAATTAAAAATGAAGTTTTAAATCAATCTAAAGTATATATGAGTAAACTTG
GTCTGACAGTTACCAATGCTTAATCAGTGAGGCACCTATCTCAGCGATCTGTCTATTTCGTTCATCCATA
GTTGCCTGACTCCCCGTCGTGTAGATAACTACGATACGGGAGGGCTTACCATCTGGCCCCAGTGCTGCAA
TGATACCGCGAGACCCACGCTCACCGGCTCCAGATTTATCAGCAATAAACCAGCCAGCCGGAAGGGCCGA
GCGCAGAAGTGGTCCTGCAACTTTATCCGCCTCCATCCAGTCTATTAATTGTTGCCGGGAAGCTAGAGTA
AGTAGTTCGCCAGTTAATAGTTTGCGCAACGTTGTTGCCATTGCTACAGGCATCGTGGTGTCACGCTCGT
CGTTTGGTATGGCTTCATTCAGCTCCGGTTCCCAACGATCAAGGCGAGTTACATGATCCCCCATGTTGTG
CAAAAAAGCGGTTAGCTCCTTCGGTCCTCCGATCGTTGTCAGAAGTAAGTTGGCCGCAGTGTTATCACTC
ATGGTTATGGCAGCACTGCATAATTCTCTTACTGTCATGCCATCCGTAAGATGCTTTTCTGTGACTGGTG
AGTACTCAACCAAGTCATTCTGAGAATAGTGTATGCGGCGACCGAGTTGCTCTTGCCCGGCGTCAATACG
GGATAATACCGCGCCACATAGCAGAACTTTAAAAGTGCTCATCATTGGAAAACGTTCTTCGGGGCGAAAA
CTCTCAAGGATCTTACCGCTGTTGAGATCCAGTTCGATGTAACCCACTCGTGCACCCAACTGATCTTCAG
CATCTTTTACTTTCACCAGCGTTTCTGGGTGAGCAAAAACAGGAAGGCAAAATGCCGCAAAAAAGGGAAT
AAGGGCGACACGGAAATGTTGAATACTCATACTCTTCCTTTTTCAATATTATTGAAGCATTTATCAGGGT
TATTGTCTCATGAGCGGATACATATTTGAATGTATTTAGAAAAATAAACAAATAGGGGTTCCGCGCACAT
TTCCCCGAAAAGTGCCAC
